Addgene plasmid #116743: pHAGE-FGFR4
Purpose: Lentiviral expression of FGFR4
Depositing lab: Gordon Mills & Kenneth Scott. Depositing organization: Baylor College of Medicine. Publication: Systematic Functional Annotation of Somatic Mutations in Cancer. Ng PK, Li J, Jeong KJ, Shao S, Chen H, Tsang YH, Sengupta S, Wang Z, Bhavana VH, Tran R, Soewito S, Minussi DC, Moreno D, Kong K, Dogruluk T, Lu H, Gao J, Tokheim C, Zhou DC, Johnson AM, Zeng J, Ip CKM, Ju Z, Wester M, Yu S, Li Y, Vellano CP, Schultz N, Karchin R, Ding L, Lu Y, Cheung LWT, Chen K, Shaw KR, Meric-Bernstam F, Scott KL, Yi S, Sahni N, Liang H, Mills GB. Cancer Cell. 2018 Mar 12;33(3):450-462.e10. doi: 10.1016/j.ccell.2018.01.021. PubMed 29533785.
Backbone
  Vector backbone: pHAGE
  Vector type: Lentiviral
Growth in bacteria
  Bacterial resistance: Ampicillin, 100 μg/mL
  Growth temperature: 37°C
  Growth strain: Stbl3
  Copy number: High Copy
Gene/Insert
  Gene/Insert name: FGFR4
  Species: H. sapiens (human)
  Mutation: WT
  Entrez Gene: FGFR4 (a.k.a. CD334, JTK2, TKF)
  Cloning method: Gateway Cloning
Terms and licenses: Academic/Nonprofit Terms; Industry Terms: Not Available to Industry
How to cite: pHAGE-FGFR4 was a gift from Gordon Mills & Kenneth Scott (Addgene plasmid # 116743 ; http://n2t.net/addgene:116743 ; RRID:Addgene_116743)
