[The description below was written by a language model from this plasmid's Addgene catalogue record and pLannotate feature annotations shown in this document.]
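Description:
pHAGE-FGFR4 is an HIV-1-derived, self-inactivating lentiviral expression plasmid of about 10.9 kb built on the pHAGE backbone and carrying the wild-type human FGFR4 open reading frame. FGFR4 encodes a receptor tyrosine kinase that acts as a cell-surface receptor for fibroblast growth factors. In bacteria the plasmid is maintained through a high-copy ColE1/pUC-type origin and selected with ampicillin via the β-lactamase gene. The backbone also contains fragmentary lac, SV40 origin and SV40 poly(A) sequences that play no evident role in the payload.

The transfer cassette lies between a truncated 5' LTR and a ΔU3 3' LTR, the latter inactivating LTR promoter activity after integration. It carries the Ψ packaging signal with adjoining gag sequence, the Rev response element for nuclear export of the genomic RNA, and the cPPT/CTS element that aids transduction. Packaging functions are not encoded and must be supplied separately. Expression is driven by the constitutive human EF-1α promoter. The FGFR4 coding sequence was introduced by Gateway cloning and is flanked by attB1 and attB2 sites, with a V5 epitope tag annotated just downstream of attB2. The record does not state whether the insert lacks a stop codon, so it is unclear whether the tag is actually fused to the protein. An EMCV IRES then directs translation of EGFP from the same transcript, so that fluorescence marks transduced cells, and a WPRE enhances transcript expression.

The stated purpose is lentiviral expression of FGFR4. The plasmid comes from a study on systematic functional annotation of somatic cancer mutations, where a wild-type clone such as this one would plausibly serve as the reference for variant alleles.
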