Features (pLannotate 1.2.2; 27 found; start..end, strand, type, name):
    144..261     +  misc_feature   cPPT/CTS: central polypurine tract and central termination sequence of HIV-1
    309..1487    +  promoter       EF-1α promoter: strong constitutive promoter for human elongation factor EF-1α
   1508..1528    +  protein_bind   attB1: mutant version of attB; core recombination site for the Gateway® BP reaction BP Clonase™
   1534..3939    +  CDS            FGFR4: FGFR4_HUMAN - Also known as JTK2, TKF. Experimental evidence at protein level: Swiss-Prot protein existence level 1. Tyrosine-protein kinase that acts as cell-surface receptor for fibroblast growth factors and plays a role in the regulation of cell proliferation, differentiation and migration, and in regulation of lipid metabolism, bile acid biosynthesis, glucose uptake, vitamin D metabolism and phosphate homeostasis. Required for normal down- regulation of the expression of CYP7A1, the rate-limiting enzyme in bile acid synthesis, in response to FGF19. Phosphorylates PLCG1 and FRS2. Ligand bin
   3944..3968    -  protein_bind   attB2: mutant version of attB; recombination site for the Gateway® BP reaction BP Clonase™
   4021..4062    +  CDS            V5 tag: epitope tag from simian virus 5
   4188..4650    +  misc_feature   IRES: internal ribosome entry site (IRES) of the encephalomyocarditis virus (EMCV)
   4664..5383    +  CDS            EGFP: the original enhanced GFP (Yang et al., 1996) mammalian codon-optimized
   5397..5985    +  misc_feature   WPRE: woodchuck hepatitis virus posttranscriptional regulatory element
   5993..6058    +  CDS            nef (fragment): NEF_HV1Z2 - Experimental evidence at protein level: Swiss-Prot protein existence level 1. Extracellular Nef protein targets CD4(+) T-lymphocytes for apoptosis by interacting with CXCR4 surface receptors. From Human immunodeficiency virus type 1 group M subtype D (isolate Z2/CDC-Z34) (HIV-1).
   6060..6293    +  LTR            3' LTR (ΔU3): self-inactivating 3' long terminal repeat (LTR) from HIV-1
   6498..6602    +  promoter       AmpR promoter: bla
   6603..7463    +  CDS            AmpR: β-lactamase; bla; confers resistance to ampicillin, carbenicillin, and related antibiotics
   7634..8222    +  rep_origin     ori: high-copy-number ColE1/pMB1/pBR322/pUC origin of replication
   8405..8459    +  CDS            lacI (fragment): lac repressor; lacI; The lac repressor binds to the lac operator to inhibit transcription in E. coli. This inhibition can be relieved by adding lactose or isopropyl-β-D-thiogalactopyranoside (IPTG).
   8465..8558    +  rep_origin     SV40 ori (fragment): SV40 origin of replication
   8583..8620    +  CDS            lacI (fragment): lac repressor; lacI; The lac repressor binds to the lac operator to inhibit transcription in E. coli. This inhibition can be relieved by adding lactose or isopropyl-β-D-thiogalactopyranoside (IPTG).
   8633..8654    +  protein_bind   CAP binding site: CAP binding activates transcription in the presence of cAMP. E. coli catabolite activator protein
   8669..8699    +  promoter       lac promoter: promoter for the E. coli lac operon
   8703..8725    +  protein_bind   lac operator (fragment): The lac repressor binds to the lac operator to inhibit transcription in E. coli. This inhibition can be relieved by adding lactose or isopropyl-β-D-thiogalactopyranoside (IPTG). lac repressor encoded by lacI
   8757..8840    +  polyA_signal   SV40 poly(A) signal (fragment): SV40 polyadenylation signal
   9007..9336    +  CDS            nef (fragment): NEF_HV1BR - Experimental evidence at protein level: Swiss-Prot protein existence level 1. Extracellular Nef protein targets CD4(+) T-lymphocytes for apoptosis by interacting with CXCR4 surface receptors (PubMed:14990729). From Human immunodeficiency virus type 1 group M subtype B (isolate BRU/LAI) (HIV-1).
   9384..9641    +  LTR            5' LTR (truncated): truncated 5' long terminal repeat (LTR) from HIV-1
   9688..9813    +  misc_feature   HIV-1 Ψ: packaging signal of human immunodeficiency virus type 1
   9797..10135   +  CDS            HIV-1 gag (fragment): gag protein from human immunodeficiency virus 1; gag
  10310..10543   +  misc_feature   RRE: The Rev response element (RRE) of HIV-1 allows for Rev-dependent mRNA export from the nucleus to the cytoplasm.
  10920..99      +  CDS            Rev (fragment) (across the origin): human immunodeficiency virus 1 (HIV-1) Rev protein; rev; enhances nuclear export of unspliced and incompletely spliced viral mRNAs
>Addgene plasmid #116743 | pHAGE-FGFR4 | addgene full sequence | sequence record 237745 | Addgene NGS Result
CCACCTCCCAACCCCGAGGGGACCCGACAGGCCCGAAGGAATAGAAGAAGAAGGTGGAGAGAGAGACAGA
GACAGATCCATTCGATTAGTGAACGGATCTCGACGGTATCGCCGAATTCACAAATGGCAGTATTCATCCA
CAATTTTAAAAGAAAAGGGGGGATTGGGGGGTACAGTGCAGGGGAAAGAATAGTAGACATAATAGCAACA
GACATACAAACTAAAGAATTACAAAAACAAATTACAAAAATTCAAAATTTTCGGGTTTATTACAGGGACA
GCAGAGATCCAGTTTGGACTAGTCGTGAGGCTCCGGTGCCCGTCAGTGGGCAGAGCGCACATCGCCCACA
GTCCCCGAGAAGTTGGGGGGAGGGGTCGGCAATTGAACCGGTGCCTAGAGAAGGTGGCGCGGGGTAAACT
GGGAAAGTGATGTCGTGTACTGGCTCCGCCTTTTTCCCGAGGGTGGGGGAGAACCGTATATAAGTGCAGT
AGTCGCCGTGAACGTTCTTTTTCGCAACGGGTTTGCCGCCAGAACACAGGTAAGTGCCGTGTGTGGTTCC
CGCGGGCCTGGCCTCTTTACGGGTTATGGCCCTTGCGTGCCTTGAATTACTTCCACCTGGCTGCAGTACG
TGATTCTTGATCCCGAGCTTCGGGTTGGAAGTGGGTGGGAGAGTTCGAGGCCTTGCGCTTAAGGAGCCCC
TTCGCCTCGTGCTTGAGTTGAGGCCTGGCCTGGGCGCTGGGGCCGCCGCGTGCGAATCTGGTGGCACCTT
CGCGCCTGTCTCGCTGCTTTCGATAAGTCTCTAGCCATTTAAAATTTTTGATGACCTGCTGCGACGCTTT
TTTTCTGGCAAGATAGTCTTGTAAATGCGGGCCAAGATCTGCACACTGGTATTTCGGTTTTTGGGGCCGC
GGGCGGCGACGGGGCCCGTGCGTCCCAGCGCACATGTTCGGCGAGGCGGGGCCTGCGAGCGCGGCCACCG
AGAATCGGACGGGGGTAGTCTCAAGCTGGCCGGCCTGCTCTGGTGCCTGGCCTCGCGCCGCCGTGTATCG
CCCCGCCCTGGGCGGCAAGGCTGGCCCGGTCGGCACCAGTTGCGTGAGCGGAAAGATGGCCGCTTCCCGG
CCCTGCTGCAGGGAGCTCAAAATGGAGGACGCGGCGCTCGGGAGAGCGGGCGGGTGAGTCACCCACACAA
AGGAAAAGGGCCTTTCCGTCCTCAGCCGTCGCTTCATGTGACTCCACGGAGTACCGGGCGCCGTCCAGGC
ACCTCGATTAGTTCTCGAGCTTTTGGAGTACGTCGTCTTTAGGTTGGGGGGAGGGGTTTTATGCGATGGA
GTTTCCCCACACTGAGTGGGTGGAGACTGAAGTTAGGCCAGCTTGGCACTTGATGTAATTCTCCTTGGAA
TTTGCCCTTTTTGAGTTTGGATCTTGGTTCATTCTCAAGCCTCAGACAGTGGTTCAAAGTTTTTTTCTTC
CATTTCAGGTGTCGTGAAGCGGCCCTGCAGATATCAACAAGTTTGTACAAAAAAGCAGGCACCATGCGGC
TGCTGCTGGCCCTGTTGGGGGTCCTGCTGAGTGTGCCTGGGCCTCCAGTCTTGTCCCTGGAGGCCTCTGA
GGAAGTGGAGCTTGAGCCCTGCCTGGCTCCCAGCCTGGAGCAGCAAGAGCAGGAGCTGACAGTAGCCCTT
GGGCAGCCTGTGCGTCTGTGCTGTGGGCGGGCTGAGCGTGGTGGCCACTGGTACAAGGAGGGCAGTCGCC
TGGCACCTGCTGGCCGTGTACGGGGCTGGAGGGGCCGCCTAGAGATTGCCAGCTTCCTACCTGAGGATGC
TGGCCGCTACCTCTGCCTGGCACGAGGCTCCATGATCGTCCTGCAGAATCTCACCTTGATTACAGGTGAC
TCCTTGACCTCCAGCAACGATGATGAGGACCCCAAGTCCCATAGGGACCCCTCGAATAGGCACAGTTACC
CCCAGCAAGCACCCTACTGGACACACCCCCAGCGCATGGAGAAGAAACTGCATGCAGTACCTGCGGGGAA
CACCGTCAAGTTCCGCTGTCCAGCTGCAGGCAACCCCACGCCCACCATCCGCTGGCTTAAGGATGGACAG
GCCTTTCATGGGGAGAACCGCATTGGAGGCATTCGGCTGCGCCATCAGCACTGGAGTCTCGTGATGGAGA
GCGTGGTGCCCTCGGACCGCGGCACATACACCTGCCTGGTAGAGAACGCTGTGGGCAGCATCCGCTATAA
CTACCTGCTAGATGTGCTGGAGCGGTCCCCGCACCGGCCCATCCTGCAGGCCGGGCTCCCGGCCAACACC
ACAGCCGTGGTGGGCAGCGACGTGGAGCTGCTGTGCAAGGTGTACAGCGATGCCCAGCCCCACATCCAGT
GGCTGAAGCACATCGTCATCAACGGCAGCAGCTTCGGAGCCGACGGTTTCCCCTATGTGCAAGTCCTAAA
GACTGCAGACATCAATAGCTCAGAGGTGGAGGTCCTGTACCTGCGGAACGTGTCAGCCGAGGACGCAGGC
GAGTACACCTGCCTCGCAGGCAATTCCATCGGCCTCTCCTACCAGTCTGCCTGGCTCACGGTGCTGCCAG
AGGAGGACCCCACATGGACCGCAGCAGCGCCCGAGGCCAGGTATACGGACATCATCCTGTACGCGTCGGG
CTCCCTGGCCTTGGCTGTGCTCCTGCTGCTGGCCGGGCTGTATCGAGGGCAGGCGCTCCACGGCCGGCAC
CCCCGCCCGCCCGCCACTGTGCAGAAGCTCTCCCGCTTCCCTCTGGCCCGACAGTTCTCCCTGGAGTCAG
GCTCTTCCGGCAAGTCAAGCTCATCCCTGGTACGAGGCGTGCGTCTCTCCTCCAGCGGCCCCGCCTTGCT
CGCCGGCCTCGTGAGTCTAGATCTACCTCTCGACCCACTATGGGAGTTCCCCCGGGACAGGCTGGTGCTT
GGGAAGCCCCTAGGCGAGGGCTGCTTTGGCCAGGTAGTACGTGCAGAGGCCTTTGGCATGGACCCTGCCC
GGCCTGACCAAGCCAGCACTGTGGCCGTCAAGATGCTCAAAGACAACGCCTCTGACAAGGACCTGGCCGA
CCTGGTCTCGGAGATGGAGGTGATGAAGCTGATCGGCCGACACAAGAACATCATCAACCTGCTTGGTGTC
TGCACCCAGGAAGGGCCCCTGTACGTGATCGTGGAGTGCGCCGCCAAGGGAAACCTGCGGGAGTTCCTGC
GGGCCCGGCGCCCCCCAGGCCCCGACCTCAGCCCCGACGGTCCTCGGAGCAGTGAGGGGCCGCTCTCCTT
CCCAGTCCTGGTCTCCTGCGCCTACCAGGTGGCCCGAGGCATGCAGTATCTGGAGTCCCGGAAGTGTATC
CACCGGGACCTGGCTGCCCGCAATGTGCTGGTGACTGAGGACAATGTGATGAAGATTGCTGACTTTGGGC
TGGCCCGCGGCGTCCACCACATTGACTACTATAAGAAAACCAGCAACGGCCGCCTGCCTGTGAAGTGGAT
GGCGCCCGAGGCCTTGTTTGACCGGGTGTACACACACCAGAGTGACGTGTGGTCTTTTGGGATCCTGCTA
TGGGAGATCTTCACCCTCGGGGGCTCCCCGTATCCTGGCATCCCGGTGGAGGAGCTGTTCTCGCTGCTGC
GGGAGGGACATCGGATGGACCGACCCCCACACTGCCCCCCAGAGCTGTACGGGCTGATGCGTGAGTGCTG
GCACGCAGCGCCCTCCCAGAGGCCTACCTTCAAGCAGCTGGTGGAGGCGCTGGACAAGGTCCTGCTGGCC
GTCTCTGAGGAGTACCTCGACCTCCGCCTGACCTTCGGACCCTATTCCCCCTCTGGTGGGGACGCCAGCA
GCACCTGCTCCTCCAGCGATTCTGTCTTCAGCCACGACCCCCTGCCATTGGGATCCAGCTCCTTCCCCTT
CGGGTCTGGGGTGCAGACATAGAACCCAGCTTTCTTGTACAAAGTGGTTGATATCCAGCACAGTGGCGGC
CGCTCGAGTCTAGAGGGCCCGCGGTTCGAAGGTAAGCCTATCCCTAACCCTCTCCTCGGTCTCGATTCTA
CGCGTACCGGTTAGTAATGAGATCCCTCCCCCCCCCCTAACGTTACTGGCCGAAGCCGCTTGGAATAAGG
CCGGTGTGCGTTTGTCTATATGTTATTTTCCACCATATTGCCGTCTTTTGGCAATGTGAGGGCCCGGAAA
CCTGGCCCTGTCTTCTTGACGAGCATTCCTAGGGGTCTTTCCCCTCTCGCCAAAGGAATGCAAGGTCTGT
TGAATGTCGTGAAGGAAGCAGTTCCTCTGGAAGCTTCTTGAAGACAAACAACGTCTGTAGCGACCCTTTG
CAGGCAGCGGAACCCCCCACCTGGCGACAGGTGCCTCTGCGGCCAAAAGCCACGTGTATAAGATACACCT
GCAAAGGCGGCACAACCCCAGTGCCACGTTGTGAGTTGGATAGTTGTGGAAAGAGTCAAATGGCTCTCCT
CAAGCGTATTCAACAAGGGGCTGAAGGATGCCCAGAAGGTACCCCATTGTATGGGATCTGATCTGGGGCC
TCGGTGCACATGCTTTACATGTGTTTAGTCGAGGTTAAAAAAACGTCTAGGCCCCCCGAACCACGGGGAC
GTGGTTTTCCTTTGAAAAACACGATGATAATATGGCCACACATATGGTGAGCAAGGGCGAGGAGCTGTTC
ACCGGGGTGGTGCCCATCCTGGTCGAGCTGGACGGCGACGTAAACGGCCACAAGTTCAGCGTGTCCGGCG
AGGGCGAGGGCGATGCCACCTACGGCAAGCTGACCCTGAAGTTCATCTGCACCACCGGCAAGCTGCCCGT
GCCCTGGCCCACCCTCGTGACCACCCTGACCTACGGCGTGCAGTGCTTCAGCCGCTACCCCGACCACATG
AAGCAGCACGACTTCTTCAAGTCCGCCATGCCCGAAGGCTACGTCCAGGAGCGCACCATCTTCTTCAAGG
ACGACGGCAACTACAAGACCCGCGCCGAGGTGAAGTTCGAGGGCGACACCCTGGTGAACCGCATCGAGCT
GAAGGGCATCGACTTCAAGGAGGACGGCAACATCCTGGGGCACAAGCTGGAGTACAACTACAACAGCCAC
AACGTCTATATCATGGCCGACAAGCAGAAGAACGGCATCAAGGTGAACTTCAAGATCCGCCACAACATCG
AGGACGGCAGCGTGCAGCTCGCCGACCACTACCAGCAGAACACCCCCATCGGCGACGGCCCCGTGCTGCT
GCCCGACAACCACTACCTGAGCACCCAGTCCGCCCTGAGCAAAGACCCCAACGAGAAGCGCGATCACATG
GTCCTGCTGGAGTTCGTGACCGCCGCCGGGATCACTCTCGGCATGGACGAGCTGTACAAGTAAATCGATA
GATCCTAATCAACCTCTGGATTACAAAATTTGTGAAAGATTGACTGGTATTCTTAACTATGTTGCTCCTT
TTACGCTATGTGGATACGCTGCTTTAATGCCTTTGTATCATGCTATTGCTTCCCGTATGGCTTTCATTTT
CTCCTCCTTGTATAAATCCTGGTTGCTGTCTCTTTATGAGGAGTTGTGGCCCGTTGTCAGGCAACGTGGC
GTGGTGTGCACTGTGTTTGCTGACGCAACCCCCACTGGTTGGGGCATTGCCACCACCTGTCAGCTCCTTT
CCGGGACTTTCGCTTTCCCCCTCCCTATTGCCACGGCGGAACTCATCGCCGCCTGCCTTGCCCGCTGCTG
GACAGGGGCTCGGCTGTTGGGCACTGACAATTCCGTGGTGTTGTCGGGGAAATCATCGTCCTTTCCTTGG
CTGCTCGCCTGTGTTGCCACCTGGATTCTGCGCGGGACGTCCTTCTGCTACGTCCCTTCGGCCCTCAATC
CAGCGGACCTTCCTTCCCGCGGCCTGCTGCCGGCTCTGCGGCCTCTTCCGCGTCTTCGCCTTCGCCCTCA
GACGAGTCGGATCTCCCTTTGGGCCGCCTCCCCGCCTGAGATCCTTTAAGACCAATGACTTACAAGGCAG
CTGTAGATCTTAGCCACTTTTTAAAAGAAAAGGGGGGACTGGAAGGGCTAATTCACTCCCAACGAAGACA
AGATCTGCTTTTTGCTTGTACTGGGTCTCTCTGGTTAGACCAGATCTGAGCCTGGGAGCTCTCTGGCTAA
CTAGGGAACCCACTGCTTAAGCCTCAATAAAGCTTGCCTTGAGTGCTTCAAGTAGTGTGTGCCCGTCTGT
TGTGTGACTCTGGTAACTAGAGATCCCTCAGACCCTTTTAGTCAGTGTGGAAAATCTCTAGCAGTAGTAG
TTCATGTCATCTTATTATTCAGTATTTATAACTTGCAAAGAAATGAATATCAGAGAGTGAGAGGCCCGGG
TTAATTAAGGAAAGGGCTAGATCATTCTTGAAGACGAAAGGGCCTCGTGATACGCCTATTTTTATAGGTT
AATGTCATGATAATAATGGTTTCTTAGACGTCAGGTGGCACTTTTCGGGGAAATGTGCGCGGAACCCCTA
TTTGTTTATTTTTCTAAATACATTCAAATATGTATCCGCTCATGAGACAATAACCCTGATAAATGCTTCA
ATAATATTGAAAAAGGAAGAGTATGAGTATTCAACATTTCCGTGTCGCCCTTATTCCCTTTTTTGCGGCA
TTTTGCCTTCCTGTTTTTGCTCACCCAGAAACGCTGGTGAAAGTAAAAGATGCTGAAGATCAGTTGGGTG
CACGAGTGGGTTACATCGAACTGGATCTCAACAGCGGTAAGATCCTTGAGAGTTTTCGCCCCGAAGAACG
TTTTCCAATGATGAGCACTTTTAAAGTTCTGCTATGTGGCGCGGTATTATCCCGTGTTGACGCCGGGCAA
GAGCAACTCGGTCGCCGCATACACTATTCTCAGAATGACTTGGTTGAGTACTCACCAGTCACAGAAAAGC
ATCTTACGGATGGCATGACAGTAAGAGAATTATGCAGTGCTGCCATAACCATGAGTGATAACACTGCGGC
CAACTTACTTCTGACAACGATCGGAGGACCGAAGGAGCTAACCGCTTTTTTGCACAACATGGGGGATCAT
GTAACTCGCCTTGATCGTTGGGAACCGGAGCTGAATGAAGCCATACCAAACGACGAGCGTGACACCACGA
TGCCTGTAGCAATGGCAACAACGTTGCGCAAACTATTAACTGGCGAACTACTTACTCTAGCTTCCCGGCA
ACAATTAATAGACTGGATGGAGGCGGATAAAGTTGCAGGACCACTTCTGCGCTCGGCCCTTCCGGCTGGC
TGGTTTATTGCTGATAAATCTGGAGCCGGTGAGCGTGGGTCTCGCGGTATCATTGCAGCACTGGGGCCAG
ATGGTAAGCCCTCCCGTATCGTAGTTATCTACACGACGGGGAGTCAGGCAACTATGGATGAACGAAATAG
ACAGATCGCTGAGATAGGTGCCTCACTGATTAAGCATTGGTAACTGTCAGACCAAGTTTACTCATATATA
CTTTAGATTGATTTAAAACTTCATTTTTAATTTAAAAGGATCTAGGTGAAGATCCTTTTTGATAATCTCA
TGACCAAAATCCCTTAACGTGAGTTTTCGTTCCACTGAGCGTCAGACCCCGTAGAAAAGATCAAAGGATC
TTCTTGAGATCCTTTTTTTCTGCGCGTAATCTGCTGCTTGCAAACAAAAAAACCACCGCTACCAGCGGTG
GTTTGTTTGCCGGATCAAGAGCTACCAACTCTTTTTCCGAAGGTAACTGGCTTCAGCAGAGCGCAGATAC
CAAATACTGTTCTTCTAGTGTAGCCGTAGTTAGGCCACCACTTCAAGAACTCTGTAGCACCGCCTACATA
CCTCGCTCTGCTAATCCTGTTACCAGTGGCTGCTGCCAGTGGCGATAAGTCGTGTCTTACCGGGTTGGAC
TCAAGACGATAGTTACCGGATAAGGCGCAGCGGTCGGGCTGAACGGGGGGTTCGTGCACACAGCCCAGCT
TGGAGCGAACGACCTACACCGAACTGAGATACCTACAGCGTGAGCTATGAGAAAGCGCCACGCTTCCCGA
AGGGAGAAAGGCGGACAGGTATCCGGTAAGCGGCAGGGTCGGAACAGGAGAGCGCACGAGGGAGCTTCCA
GGGGGAAACGCCTGGTATCTTTATAGTCCTGTCGGGTTTCGCCACCTCTGACTTGAGCGTCGATTTTTGT
GATGCTCGTCAGGGGGGCGGAGCCTATGGAAAAACGCCAGCAACGCGGCCTTTTTACGGTTCCTGGCCTT
TTGCTGGCCTTTTGCTCACATGTTCTTTCCTGCGTTATCCCCTGATTCTGTGGATAACCGTATTACCGCC
TTTGAGTGAGCTGATACCGCTCGCCGCAGCCGAACGACCGAGCGCAGCGAGTCAGTGAGCGAGGAAGCGG
AAGAGCGCCCAATACGCAAACCGCCTCTCCCCGCGCGTTGGCCGATTCATTAATGCAGCAAGCTCATGGC
TGACTAATTTTTTTTATTTATGCAGAGGCCGAGGCCGCCTCGGCCTCTGAGCTATTCCAGAAGTAGTGAG
GAGGCTTTTTTGGAGGCCTAGGCTTTTGCAAAAAGCTCCCCGTGGCACGACAGGTTTCCCGACTGGAAAG
CGGGCAGTGAGCGCAACGCAATTAATGTGAGTTAGCTCACTCATTAGGCACCCCAGGCTTTACACTTTAT
GCTTCCGGCTCGTATGTTGTGTGGAATTGTGAGCGGATAACAATTTCACACAGGAAACAGCTATGACATG
ATTACGAATTTCACAAATAAAGCATTTTTTTCACTGCATTCTAGTTGTGGTTTGTCCAAACTCATCAATG
TATCTTATCATGTCTGGATCAACTGGATAACTCAAGCTAACCAAAATCATCCCAAACTTCCCACCCCATA
CCCTATTACCACTGCCAATTACCTGTGGTTTCATTTACTCTAAACCTGTGATTCCTCTGAATTATTTTCA
TTTTAAAGAAATTGTATTTGTTAAATATGTACTACAAACTTAGTAGTTGGAAGGGCTAATTCACTCCCAA
AGAAGACAAGATATCCTTGATCTGTGGATCTACCACACACAAGGCTACTTCCCTGATTAGCAGAACTACA
CACCAGGGCCAGGGGTCAGATATCCACTGACCTTTGGATGGTGCTACAAGCTAGTACCAGTTGAGCCAGA
TAAGGTAGAAGAGGCCAATAAAGGAGAGAACACCAGCTTGTTACACCCTGTGAGCCTGCATGGGATGGAT
GACCCGGAGAGAGAAGTGTTAGAGTGGAGGTTTGACAGCCGCCTAGCATTTCATCACGTGGCCCGAGAGC
TGCATCCGGAGTACTTCAAGAACTGCTGATATCGAGCTTGCTACAAGGGACTTTCCGCTGGGGACTTTCC
AGGGAGGCGTGGCCTGGGCGGGACTGGGGAGTGGCGAGCCCTCAGATCCTGCATATAAGCAGCTGCTTTT
TGCCTGTACTGGGTCTCTCTGGTTAGACCAGATCTGAGCCTGGGAGCTCTCTGGCTAACTAGGGAACCCA
CTGCTTAAGCCTCAATAAAGCTTGCCTTGAGTGCTTCAAGTAGTGTGTGCCCGTCTGTTGTGTGACTCTG
GTAACTAGAGATCCCTCAGACCCTTTTAGTCAGTGTGGAAAATCTCTAGCAGTGGCGCCCGAACAGGGAC
TTGAAAGCGAAAGGGAAACCAGAGGAGCTCTCTCGACGCAGGACTCGGCTTGCTGAAGCGCGCACGGCAA
GAGGCGAGGGGCGGCGACTGGTGAGTACGCCAAAAATTTTGACTAGCGGAGGCTAGAAGGAGAGAGATGG
GTGCGAGAGCGTCAGTATTAAGCGGGGGAGAATTAGATCGCGATGGGAAAAAATTCGGTTAAGGCCAGGG
GGAAAGAAAAAATATAAATTAAAACATATAGTATGGGCAAGCAGGGAGCTAGAACGATTCGCAGTTAATC
CTGGCCTGTTAGAAACATCAGAAGGCTGTAGACAAATACTGGGACAGCTACAACCATCCCTTCAGACAGG
ATCAGAAGAACTTAGATCATTATATAATACAGTAGCAACCCTCTATTGTGTGCATCAAAGGATAGAGATA
AAAGACACCAAGGAAGCTTTAGACAAGATAGAGGAAGAGCAAAACAAAAGTAAGACCACCGCACAGCAAG
CGGCCGGCCGCTGATCTTCAGACCTGGAGGAGGAGATATGAGGGACAATTGGAGAAGTGAATTATATAAA
TATAAAGTAGTAAAAATTGAACCATTAGGAGTAGCACCCACCAAGGCAAAGAGAAGAGTGGTGCAGAGAG
AAAAAAGAGCAGTGGGAATAGGAGCTTTGTTCCTTGGGTTCTTGGGAGCAGCAGGAAGCACTATGGGCGC
AGCGTCAATGACGCTGACGGTACAGGCCAGACAATTATTGTCTGGTATAGTGCAGCAGCAGAACAATTTG
CTGAGGGCTATTGAGGCGCAACAGCATCTGTTGCAACTCACAGTCTGGGGCATCAAGCAGCTCCAGGCAA
GAATCCTGGCTGTGGAAAGATACCTAAAGGATCAACAGCTCCTGGGGATTTGGGGTTGCTCTGGAAAACT
CATTTGCACCACTGCTGTGCCTTGGAATGCTAGTTGGAGTAATAAATCTCTGGAACAGATTTGGAATCAC
ACGACCTGGATGGAGTGGGACAGAGAAATTAACAATTACACAAGCTTAATACACTCCTTAATTGAAGAAT
CGCAAAACCAGCAAGAAAAGAATGAACAAGAATTATTGGAATTAGATAAATGGGCAAGTTTGTGGAATTG
GTTTAACATAACAAATTGGCTGTGGTATATAAAATTATTCATAATGATAGTAGGAGGCTTGGTAGGTTTA
AGAATAGTTTTTGCTGTACTTTCTATAGTGAATAGAGTTAGGCAGGGATATTCACCATTATCGTTTCAGA
C
