>Addgene plasmid #116743 | pHAGE-FGFR4 | depositor partial sequence | sequence record 219618 | insert
ATGCGGCTGCTGCTGGCCCTGTTGGGGGTCCTGCTGAGTGTGCCTGGGCCTCCAGTCTTGTCCCTGGAGG
CCTCTGAGGAAGTGGAGCTTGAGCCCTGCCTGGCTCCCAGCCTGGAGCAGCAAGAGCAGGAGCTGACAGT
AGCCCTTGGGCAGCCTGTGCGTCTGTGCTGTGGGCGGGCTGAGCGTGGTGGCCACTGGTACAAGGAGGGC
AGTCGCCTGGCACCTGCTGGCCGTGTACGGGGCTGGAGGGGCCGCCTAGAGATTGCCAGCTTCCTACCTG
AGGATGCTGGCCGCTACCTCTGCCTGGCACGAGGCTCCATGATCGTCCTGCAGAATCTCACCTTGATTAC
AGGTGACTCCTTGACCTCCAGCAACGATGATGAGGACCCCAAGTCCCATAGGGACCCCTCGAATAGGCAC
AGTTACCCCCAGCAAGCACCCTACTGGACACACCCCCAGCGCATGGAGAAGAAACTGCATGCAGTACCTG
CGGGGAACACCGTCAAGTTCCGCTGTCCAGCTGCAGGCAACCCCACGCCCACCATCCGCTGGCTTAAGGA
TGGACAGGCCTTTCATGGGGAGAACCGCATTGGAGGCATTCGGCTGCGCCATCAGCACTGGAGTCTCGTG
ATGGAGAGCGTGGTGCCCTCGGACCGCGGCACATACACCTGCCTGGTAGAGAACGCTGTGGGCAGCATCC
GCTATAACTACCTGCTAGATGTGCTGGAGCGGTCCCCGCACCGGCCCATCCTGCAGGCCGGGCTCCCGGC
CAACACCACAGCCGTGGTGGGCAGCGACGTGGAGCTGCTGTGCAAGGTGTACAGCGATGCCCAGCCCCAC
ATCCAGTGGCTGAAGCACATCGTCATCAACGGCAGCAGCTTCGGAGCCGACGGTTTCCCCTATGTGCAAG
TCCTAAAGACTGCAGACATCAATAGCTCAGAGGTGGAGGTCCTGTACCTGCGGAACGTGTCAGCCGAGGA
CGCAGGCGAGTACACCTGCCTCGCAGGCAATTCCATCGGCCTCTCCTACCAGTCTGCCTGGCTCACGGTG
CTGCCAGAGGAGGACCCCACATGGACCGCAGCAGCGCCCGAGGCCAGGTATACGGACATCATCCTGTACG
CGTCGGGCTCCCTGGCCTTGGCTGTGCTCCTGCTGCTGGCCGGGCTGTATCGAGGGCAGGCGCTCCACGG
CCGGCACCCCCGCCCGCCCGCCACTGTGCAGAAGCTCTCCCGCTTCCCTCTGGCCCGACAGTTCTCCCTG
GAGTCAGGCTCTTCCGGCAAGTCAAGCTCATCCCTGGTACGAGGCGTGCGTCTCTCCTCCAGCGGCCCCG
CCTTGCTCGCCGGCCTCGTGAGTCTAGATCTACCTCTCGACCCACTATGGGAGTTCCCCCGGGACAGGCT
GGTGCTTGGGAAGCCCCTAGGCGAGGGCTGCTTTGGCCAGGTAGTACGTGCAGAGGCCTTTGGCATGGAC
CCTGCCCGGCCTGACCAAGCCAGCACTGTGGCCGTCAAGATGCTCAAAGACAACGCCTCTGACAAGGACC
TGGCCGACCTGGTCTCGGAGATGGAGGTGATGAAGCTGATCGGCCGACACAAGAACATCATCAACCTGCT
TGGTGTCTGCACCCAGGAAGGGCCCCTGTACGTGATCGTGGAGTGCGCCGCCAAGGGAAACCTGCGGGAG
TTCCTGCGGGCCCGGCGCCCCCCAGGCCCCGACCTCAGCCCCGACGGTCCTCGGAGCAGTGAGGGGCCGC
TCTCCTTCCCAGTCCTGGTCTCCTGCGCCTACCAGGTGGCCCGAGGCATGCAGTATCTGGAGTCCCGGAA
GTGTATCCACCGGGACCTGGCTGCCCGCAATGTGCTGGTGACTGAGGACAATGTGATGAAGATTGCTGAC
TTTGGGCTGGCCCGCGGCGTCCACCACATTGACTACTATAAGAAAACCAGCAACGGCCGCCTGCCTGTGA
AGTGGATGGCGCCCGAGGCCTTGTTTGACCGGGTGTACACACACCAGAGTGACGTGTGGTCTTTTGGGAT
CCTGCTATGGGAGATCTTCACCCTCGGGGGCTCCCCGTATCCTGGCATCCCGGTGGAGGAGCTGTTCTCG
CTGCTGCGGGAGGGACATCGGATGGACCGACCCCCACACTGCCCCCCAGAGCTGTACGGGCTGATGCGTG
AGTGCTGGCACGCAGCGCCCTCCCAGAGGCCTACCTTCAAGCAGCTGGTGGAGGCGCTGGACAAGGTCCT
GCTGGCCGTCTCTGAGGAGTACCTCGACCTCCGCCTGACCTTCGGACCCTATTCCCCCTCTGGTGGGGAC
GCCAGCAGCACCTGCTCCTCCAGCGATTCTGTCTTCAGCCACGACCCCCTGCCATTGGGATCCAGCTCCT
TCCCCTTCGGGTCTGGGGTGCAGACATGA
